>Addgene plasmid #86793 | pFLEX+mCyclin D1 | addgene full sequence | sequence record 172566 | Addgene NGS Result
GACTACAAGGACGACGATGACAAGTCTCGAGCAATTGAATTCGGCCGCGCCATGGAACACCAGCTCCTGT
GCTGCGAAGTGGAGACCATCCGCCGCGCGTACCCTGACACCAATCTCCTCAACGACCGGGTGCTGCGAGC
CATGCTCAAGACGGAGGAGACCTGTGCGCCCTCCGTATCTTACTTCAAGTGCGTGCAGAAGGAGATTGTG
CCATCCATGCGGAAAATCGTGGCCACCTGGATGCTGGAGGTCTGTGAGGAGCAGAAGTGCGAAGAGGAGG
TCTTCCCGCTGGCCATGAACTACCTGGACCGCTTCCTGTCCCTGGAGCCCCTGAAGAAGAGCCGCCTGCA
GCTGCTGGGGGCCACCTGCATGTTCGTGGCCTCTAAGATGAAGGAGACCATTCCCTTGACTGCCGAGAAG
TTGTGCATCTACACTGACAACTCTATCCGGCCCGAGGAGCTGCTGCAAATGGAACTGCTTCTGGTGAACA
AGCTCAAGTGGAACCTGGCCGCCATGACTCCCCACGATTTCATCGAACACTTCCTCTCCAAAATGCCAGA
GGCGGATGAGAACAAGCAGACCATCCGCAAGCATGCACAGACCTTTGTGGCCCTCTGTGCCACAGATGTG
AAGTTCATTTCCAACCCACCCTCCATGGTAGCTGCTGGGAGCGTGGTGGCTGCGATGCAAGGCCTGAACC
TGGGCAGCCCCAACAACTTCCTCTCCTGCTACCGCACAACGCACTTTCTTTCCAGAGTCATCAAGTGTGA
CCCGGACTGCCTCCGTGCCTGCCAGGAACAGATTGAAGCCCTTCTGGAGTCAAGCCTGCGCCAGGCCCAG
CAGAACGTCGACCCCAAGGCCACTGAGGAGGAGGGGGAAGTGGAGGAAGAGGCTGGTCTGGCCTGCACGC
CCACCGACGTGCGAGATGTGGACATCTGAGGGCCACCGGGCAGGCGGGAGCCACCAAGTAGTGGCACCCG
CAAAGAGGAAGGAGCCAGCCCGGGTGCTCCTGACGACGTCCCCCTTGGGGACATGTTGTTACCAGAAGAG
GAAGTTTTGTTCTCTTTGTTGGTTGTTTTTCCTTAATCTTTCTCCTTTCTATCTGATTTAAGCAAAAGAG
AAAAAAATATCTGAAAGCTGTCTTAAAGAGAGAGAGAGAGAGAGATAGAATCTGCATCACCCTGAGAGTA
GGGAGCCAGGGGGTGCTACAAAAATAGAATTCCTGATTGATTGACCGGATCCAGACATGATAAGATACAT
TGATGAGTTTGGACAAACCACAACTAGAATGCAGTGAAAAAAATGCTTTATTTGTGAAATTTGTGATGCT
ATTGCTTTATTTGTAACCATTATAAGCTGCAATAAACAAGTTAACAACAACAATTGCATTCATTTTATGT
TTCAGGTTCAGGGGGAGGTGTGGGAGGTTTTTTAAAGCAAGTAAAACCTCTACAAATGTGGTATGGCTGA
TTATGATCCGGCTGCCTCGCGCGTTTCGGTGATGACGGTGAAAACCTCTGACACATGCAGCTCCCGGAGA
CGGTCACAGCTTGTCTGTAAGCGGATGCCGGGAGCAGACAAGCCCGTCAGGGCGCGTCAGCGGGTGTTGG
CGGGTGTCGGGGCGCAGCCATGACCCAGTCACGTAGCGATAGCGGAGTGTATACTGGCTTAACTATGCGG
CATCAGAGCAGATTGTACTGAGAGTGCACCATATGCGGTGTGAAATACCGCACAGATGCGTAAGGAGAAA
ATACCGCATCAGGCGCTCTTCCGCTTCCTCGCTCACTGACTCGCTGCGCTCGGTCGTTCGGCTGCGGCGA
GCGGTATCAGCTCACTCAAAGGCGGTAATACGGTTATCCACAGAATCAGGGGATAACGCAGGAAAGAACA
TGTGAGCAAAAGGCCAGCAAAAGGCCAGGAACCGTAAAAAGGCCGCGTTGCTGGCGTTTTTCCATAGGCT
CCGCCCCCCTGACGAGCATCACAAAAATCGACGCTCAAGTCAGAGGTGGCGAAACCCGACAGGACTATAA
AGATACCAGGCGTTTCCCCCTGGAAGCTCCCTCGTGCGCTCTCCTGTTCCGACCCTGCCGCTTACCGGAT
ACCTGTCCGCCTTTCTCCCTTCGGGAAGCGTGGCGCTTTCTCATAGCTCACGCTGTAGGTATCTCAGTTC
GGTGTAGGTCGTTCGCTCCAAGCTGGGCTGTGTGCACGAACCCCCCGTTCAGCCCGACCGCTGCGCCTTA
TCCGGTAACTATCGTCTTGAGTCCAACCCGGTAAGACACGACTTATCGCCACTGGCAGCAGCCACTGGTA
ACAGGATTAGCAGAGCGAGGTATGTAGGCGGTGCTACAGAGTTCTTGAAGTGGTGGCCTAACTACGGCTA
CACTAGAAGGACAGTATTTGGTATCTGCGCTCTGCTGAAGCCAGTTACCTTCGGAAAAAGAGTTGGTAGC
TCTTGATCCGGCAAACAAACCACCGCTGGTAGCGGTGGTTTTTTTGTTTGCAAGCAGCAGATTACGCGCA
GAAAAAAAGGATCTCAAGAAGATCCTTTGATCTTTTCTACGGGGTCTGACGCTCAGTGGAACGAAAACTC
ACGTTAAGGGATTTTGGTCATGAGATTATCAAAAAGGATCTTCACCTAGATCCTTTTAAATTAAAAATGA
AGTTTTAAATCAATCTAAAGTATATATGAGTAAACTTGGTCTGACAGTTACCAATGCTTAATCAGTGAGG
CACCTATCTCAGCGATCTGTCTATTTCGTTCATCCATAGTTGCCTGACTCCCCGTCGTGTAGATAACTAC
GATACGGGAGGGCTTACCATCTGGCCCCAGTGCTGCAATGATACCGCGAGACCCACGCTCACCGGCTCCA
GATTTATCAGCAATAAACCAGCCAGCCGGAAGGGCCGAGCGCAGAAGTGGTCCTGCAACTTTATCCGCCT
CCATCCAGTCTATTAATTGTTGCCGGGAAGCTAGAGTAAGTAGTTCGCCAGTTAATAGTTTGCGCAACGT
TGTTGCCATTGCTGCAGGCATCGTGGTGTCACGCTCGTCGTTTGGTATGGCTTCATTCAGCTCCGGTTCC
CAACGATCAAGGCGAGTTACATGATCCCCCATGTTGTGCAAAAAAGCGGTTAGCTCCTTCGGTCCTCCGA
TCGTTGTCAGAAGTAAGTTGGCCGCAGTGTTATCACTCATGGTTATGGCAGCACTGCATAATTCTCTTAC
TGTCATGCCATCCGTAAGATGCTTTTCTGTGACTGGTGAGTACTCAACCAAGTCATTCTGAGAATAGTGT
ATGCGGCGACCGAGTTGCTCTTGCCCGGCGTCAACACGGGATAATACCGCGCCACATAGCAGAACTTTAA
AAGTGCTCATCATTGGAAAACGTTCTTCGGGGCGAAAACTCTCAAGGATCTTACCGCTGTTGAGATCCAG
TTCGATGTAACCCACTCGTGCACCCAACTGATCTTCAGCATCTTTTACTTTCACCAGCGTTTCTGGGTGA
GCAAAAACAGGAAGGCAAAATGCCGCAAAAAAGGGAATAAGGGCGACACGGAAATGTTGAATACTCATAC
TCTTCCTTTTTCAATATTATTGAAGCATTTATCAGGGTTATTGTCTCATGAGCGGATACATATTTGAATG
TATTTAGAAAAATAAACAAATAGGGGTTCCGCGCACATTTCCCCGAAAAGTGCCACCTGACGTCTAAGAA
ACCATTATTATCATGACATTAACCTATAAAAATAGGCGTATCACGAGGCCCTTTCGTCTTCAAGAATTGG
TCGACCAATTCTCATGTTTGACAGCTTATCATCGATAAGCTTGGCTGTGGAATGTGTGTCAGTTAGGGTG
TGGAAAGTCCCCAGGCTCCCCAGCAGGCAGAAGTATGCAAAGCATGCATCTCAATTAGTCAGCAACCAGG
TGTGGAAAGTCCCCAGGCTCCCCAGCAGGCAGAAGTATGCAAAGCATGCATCTCAATTAGTCAGCAACCA
TAGTCCCGCCCCTAACTCCGCCCATCCCGCCCCTAACTCCGCCCAGTTCCGCCCATTCTCCGCCCCATGG
CTGACTAATTTTTTTTATTTATGCAGAGGCCGAGGCCGCCTCGGCCTCTGAGCTATTCCAGAAGTAGTGA
GGAGGCTTTTTTGGAGGCCTAGGCTTTTGCAAAAAGCTCCTCGATCGAGGGGCTCGCATCTCTCCTTCAC
GCGCCCGCCGCCCTACCTGAGGCCGCCATCCACGCCGGTTGAGTCGCGTTCTGCCGCCTCCCGCCTGTGG
TGCCTCCTGAACTGCGTCCGCCGTCTAGGTAAGTTTAAAGCTCAGGTCGAGACCGGGCCTTTGTCCGGCG
CTCCCTTGGAGCCTACCTAGACTCAGCCGGCTCTCCACGCTTTGCCTGACCCTGCTTGCTCAACTCTACG
TCTTTGTTTCGTTTTCTGTTCTGCGCCGTTACAGATCCAAGCTCCTCGATCGAGGAACTGAAAAACCAGA
AAGTTAACTGGTAAGTTTAGTCTTTTTGTCTTTTATTTCAGGTCCCGGATCCGGTGGTGGTGCAAATCAA
AGAACTGCTCCTCAGTGGATGTTGCCTTTACTTCTAGGCCTGTACGGAAGTGTTACTTCTGCTCTAAAAG
CTGCTCTAGCCCTCGCCATG
Features (pLannotate 1.2.2; 13 found; start..end, strand, type, name):
      4..24      +  CDS            FLAG (fragment): FLAG® epitope tag, followed by an enterokinase cleavage site
     52..936     +  CDS            Ccnd1: CCND1_MOUSE - Also known as Cyl-1. Experimental evidence at protein level: Swiss-Prot protein existence level 1. Regulatory component of the cyclin D1-CDK4 (DC) complex that phosphorylates and inhibits members of the retinoblastoma (RB) protein family including RB1 and regulates the cell-cycle during G(1)/S transition. Phosphorylation of RB1 allows dissociation of the transcription factor E2F from the RB/E2F complex and the subsequent transcription of E2F target genes which are responsible for the progression through the G(1) phase. Hypophosphorylates RB1 in early G(1) phase. Cyclin D-CDK4 com
   1238..1372    -  polyA_signal   SV40 poly(A) signal: SV40 polyadenylation signal
   1395..1478    -  CDS            large T antigen (fragment): large T antigen from SV40 (simian virus 40)
   1481..1521    +  CDS            rop (fragment): Rop protein, which maintains plasmids at low copy number; rop
   1623..1763    +  misc_feature   bom: basis of mobility region from pBR322
   1949..2537    -  rep_origin     ori: high-copy-number ColE1/pMB1/pBR322/pUC origin of replication
   2708..3568    -  CDS            AmpR: β-lactamase; bla; confers resistance to ampicillin, carbenicillin, and related antibiotics
   3569..3673    -  promoter       AmpR promoter: bla
   3798..3822    +  promoter       tet promoter (fragment): E. coli promoter for tetracycline efflux protein gene
   3834..4163    +  promoter       SV40 promoter: SV40 enhancer and early promoter
   4179..4447    +  LTR            5' LTR (truncated): truncated 5' long terminal repeat (LTR) from human T-cell leukemia virus (HTLV) type 1
   4491..4587    +  intron         SV40 intron: modified SV40 intron with splice donor and acceptor sites
