[The description below was written by a language model from this plasmid's Addgene catalogue record and pLannotate feature annotations shown in this document.]
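Description:
pFLEX+mCyclin D1 is a mammalian expression plasmid of about 4.6 kb that carries wild-type mouse cyclin D1 (Ccnd1) fused to an N-terminal FLAG epitope tag in the pFLEX backbone. It is propagated in E. coli as a high-copy plasmid through a ColE1/pMB1-type origin and selected with ampicillin via the β-lactamase gene and its native promoter. Remnants of a pBR322-derived backbone are also annotated, including the bom mobilisation region and short fragments of rop and the tet promoter, none of which appear to be functional payload elements.

In the circular map, the expression cassette begins with the SV40 enhancer/early promoter, followed by a truncated segment of the HTLV-1 5' LTR and a modified SV40 intron with splice donor and acceptor sites. This combination resembles the composite SRα-type promoter, although the record does not name it as such. These elements sit directly upstream of the FLAG coding sequence and the Ccnd1 open reading frame. An SV40 polyadenylation signal lies downstream of the insert, next to a small large T antigen fragment, though both are annotated on the opposite strand. According to the depositor, the cyclin D1 cDNA was placed in the vector's EcoRI site, with an in-frame junction to the FLAG tag engineered by PCR; both EcoRI sites were destroyed during cloning.

Cyclin D1 is the regulatory partner of CDK4 that drives RB phosphorylation and G1/S progression, so the plasmid is suited to expressing tagged cyclin D1 in mammalian cells for cell-cycle studies. The FLAG tag allows detection, and the depositor confirmed protein expression by immunofluorescence and immunoblotting. No mammalian selection marker is annotated.
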