Addgene plasmid #86793: pFLEX+mCyclin D1
Purpose: mammalian expression of cyclin D1
Depositing lab: Martine Roussel & Charles Sherr. Depositing organization: St. Jude Children's Research Hospital. Publication: Colony-stimulating factor 1 regulates novel cyclins during the G1 phase of the cell cycle. Matsushime H, Roussel MF, Ashmun RA, Sherr CJ. Cell. 1991 May 17;65(4):701-13. 0092-8674(91)90101-4 PubMed 1827757.
Backbone
  Vector backbone: pFLEX
  Vector type: Mammalian Expression
Growth in bacteria
  Bacterial resistance: Ampicillin, 100 μg/mL
  Growth temperature: 37°C
  Growth strain: DH5alpha
  Copy number: High Copy
Gene/Insert
  Gene/Insert name: cyclin D1 (alt name: ccnd1)
  Species: M. musculus (mouse)
  Insert size (bp): 1200
  Entrez Gene: Ccnd1 (a.k.a. CycD1, Cyl-1, PRAD1, bcl-1, cD1)
  Tag / fusion protein: FLAG (N terminal on insert)
  Cloning method: Restriction Enzyme; 5′ cloning site EcoRI (destroyed during cloning); 3′ cloning site EcoRI (destroyed during cloning)
  Sequencing primers: 5′ unknown
Resource information
  A portion of this plasmid was derived from a plasmid made by: Dr. Alan Diehl; when in Drs Sherr and Roussel laboratories
Terms and licenses: Academic/Nonprofit Terms; Industry Terms: Not Available to Industry
Depositor comments: mouse cyclin D1 wild type was cloned into the EcoRI site of pFLEX vector. In frame EcoRI site of FLAG-Tag mouse cyclin D1 was engineered by PCR and confirmed by sequence analysis. Protein expression confirmed by immunofluorescence and immunoblotting.
How to cite: pFLEX+mCyclin D1 was a gift from Martine Roussel & Charles Sherr (Addgene plasmid # 86793 ; http://n2t.net/addgene:86793 ; RRID:Addgene_86793)
